>Addgene plasmid #29255 | pEMS1524 | addgene partial sequence | sequence record 38366 | LacZ-R 5'-GACAGTATCGGCCTCAGGAA-3'
TTCTGGTGCCGGAAACCAGGCAAAGCGCCATTCGCCATTCAGGCTGCGCAACTGTTGGGAAGGGCGATCG
GTGCGGGCCTCTTCGCTATTACGCCAGCTGGCGAAAGGGGGATGTGCTGCAAGGCGATTAAGTTGGGTAA
CGCCAGGGTTTTCCCAGTCACGACGTTGTAAAACGACGGGATCCGCCATGGTGGCGGAAGTTCCTATACC
TTTTGAAGAATAGGAACTTCGGAATAGGAACTTCCTGTGGAGAGAAAGGCAAAGTGGATGTCAGTAAGAC
CAATAGGTGCCTATCAGAAACGCAAGAGTCTTCTCTGTCTCGACAAGCCCAGTTTCTATTGGTCTCCTTA
AACCTGTCTTGTAACCTTGATACTTACGGCGCGCCGGTGGAACCTCAGAGACCTGAGCGTGGGAGAAAGG
GATGGGGGTGAAGAGAGGCAAAAACAAAAAGGGACAAGGAGAAGGAAAAAAGAAGGGATTTTAAATATTA
GCCAGATCCAGATCTGCAATCTGCTGCTTGTGAAAAGAACTGGTTGAAAAAAGCCTGTGACCCATCTGCT
GCTTGCCCCTGACCTGCAGGAATATTGATCTTAATAGAGAAGAAGGAGGGGCTGGGCGGGGGTGCTGGTG
GTTGTGGGGGTTGGGAGTAAGAGATAGAGAGGGAGGCACTCTTGGCACTGTTCCAGACAGAGGAGAAGGG
GAGATTTTGAAATAGCTGAAAATCCTGAGACTTACTGACAGTGGCTCCTATC
