>Addgene plasmid #29255 | pEMS1524 | addgene partial sequence | sequence record 39369 | pEMS1307-fwd 5'-ccgcacgtctaagaaaccat-3'
AAATAGGCGTATCACGAGGCCCTTTCGTCTTCAAGAATTAATTCCGATCATATTCAATAACCCTTAATGA
ATTCGAGCTCCTAGGCCGGCCGGAACACCTATTAATGCCCACATATCTCAAACAAGGAAATATTGATCCT
GCCTATCCCTCTGCTCTCTATTATATATAAAGCAAACAAAGTCATTTATCCTAGGCTGTCTCATAAAAAC
ATTTTGTAGCTTCCACAGTAGCATTGCAAAGCCTATATTATGAGGAATTTTCCTCTGAAATACATTCCAA
ATGGTTCGTGTTTAAGTTTTATTATCCCATCCATTGTTGTATCTTCACCAGAAATAAAATGATTTTTAGT
TCTGATGCAAAATTAATTGCTACATATTTACTGAATGCTTATGATGTGCAAGAAAGAAGTTTTAAGACAT
TAGCTTTGTTGGAATTTCCATATTTTCCTGCCCTTATTCCTTGATTTTTCTTTGCCTCTAGCCTGAATAA
TGTTGATTTTTCATGAGGTTGCCACAAGGTAAGGCAACAACACATGGAAGAAAATAGGGCAGACACATGC
ATTCCCCTGAGGTACTTGTATAGTAACCAAGAAATCAGCAGCAAGGTGTTGGGGGGACTTAACTAGGTAG
GTTGCACATTTGAGGCTATCCACTCAACTAACAGACAGTTCCAGGCTTTGCTGAGTCAACACCTTTCACA
GAAGAAAGACCATCATATATTTTATCCCACTTGGCGGCAGCTTACAATAAAACACATGCAGAGAAAA
