[The description below was written by a language model from this plasmid's Addgene catalogue record.]
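Description:
pEMS1524 is a Pleiades Promoter Project plasmid built on the large pEMS1313 backbone (about 18.8 kb without insert). It carries Ple53, a roughly 3.5 kb human MiniPromoter assembled from regulatory sequence of the DCX (doublecortin) gene. The MiniPromoter was cloned by restriction enzymes between the FseI and AscI sites, although the record does not say whether these sites survive. The plasmid is maintained in E. coli as a high-copy construct under ampicillin selection. No feature table is provided, so the origin of replication and the other backbone elements that make up its considerable size are not documented here.

The payload is a promoter-reporter arrangement rather than a protein-coding insert. Ple53 sits upstream of a backbone-encoded Intron-LacZ-NLS cassette, so the DCX-derived regulatory sequence drives the reporter. The intron is the kind of element generally included to improve transcript processing and expression. LacZ encodes beta-galactosidase, which allows histochemical detection of expressing cells, and the nuclear localization signal concentrates the signal in nuclei so that individual positive cells are easier to identify.

The MiniPromoter collection was designed as a toolbox of compact human regulatory elements that give selective expression in the brain. This plasmid serves to test and document the expression pattern conferred by Ple53, which the record notes was characterized in a later publication. The record does not state the delivery route or any genomic targeting strategy, and it lists no mammalian selection markers.
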