Addgene plasmid #29255: pEMS1524
Purpose: Pleiades (Ple) MiniPromoter expression pattern described in de Leeuw et al., MTM, 2014 (PMID: 24761428).
Depositing lab: Elizabeth Simpson. Depositing organization: University of British Columbia. Publication: A regulatory toolbox of MiniPromoters to drive selective expression in the brain. Portales-Casamar E, Swanson DJ, Liu L, de Leeuw CN, Banks KG, Ho Sui SJ, Fulton DL, Ali J, Amirabbasi M, Arenillas DJ, Babyak N, Black SF, Bonaguro RJ, Brauer E, Candido TR, Castellarin M, Chen J, Chen Y, Cheng JC, Chopra V, Docking TR, Dreolini L, D'Souza CA, Flynn EK, Glenn R, Hatakka K, Hearty TG, Imanian B, Jiang S, Khorasan-zadeh S, Komljenovic I, Laprise S, Liao NY, Lim JS, Lithwick S, Liu F, Liu J, Lu M, McConechy M, McLeod AJ, Milisavljevic M, Mis J, O'Connor K, Palma B, Palmquist DL, Schmouth JF, Swanson MI, Tam B, Ticoll A, Turner JL, Varhol R, Vermeulen J, Watkins RF, Wilson G, Wong BK, Wong SH, Wong TY, Yang GS, Ypsilanti AR, Jones SJ, Holt RA, Goldowitz D, Wasserman WW, Simpson EM. Proc Natl Acad Sci U S A. 2010 Sep 21. 107(38):16589-94. 10.1073/pnas.1009158107 PubMed 20807748.
Backbone
  Vector backbone: pEMS1313
  Backbone size w/o insert (bp): 18843
  Vector type: Pleiades Promoter Project [sic, Pleaides Plieades]
Growth in bacteria
  Bacterial resistance: Ampicillin, 100 μg/mL
  Growth temperature: 37°C
  Growth strain: DH5alpha
  Growth instructions: DH10B
  Copy number: High Copy
Gene/Insert
  Gene/Insert name: Ple53 (alt names: DCX; doublecortin)
  Species: H. sapiens (human)
  Insert size (bp): 3520
  Entrez Gene: DCX (a.k.a. DBCN, DC, LISX, SCLH, XLIS)
  Tag / fusion protein: Intron-LacZ-NLS (C terminal on backbone)
  Cloning method: Restriction Enzyme; 5′ cloning site FseI (unknown if destroyed); 3′ cloning site AscI (unknown if destroyed)
  Sequencing primers: 5′ Unknown
Terms and licenses: Academic/Nonprofit Terms; Industry Terms
How to cite: pEMS1524 was a gift from Elizabeth Simpson (Addgene plasmid # 29255 ; http://n2t.net/addgene:29255 ; RRID:Addgene_29255)
